>Addgene plasmid #231784 | pCAG-GPHN-FingR-mGold-CCR5TC | addgene full sequence | sequence record 464051 | Addgene NGS Result
GGTCGACATTGATTATTGACTAGAGTCATCCTCATCGTCGACATTGATTATTGACTAGTTATTAATAGTA
ATCAATTACGGGGTCATTAGTTCATAGCCCATATATGGAGTTCCGCGTTACATAACTTACGGTAAATGGC
CCGCCTGGCTGACCGCCCAACGACCCCCGCCCATTGACGTCAATAATGACGTATGTTCCCATAGTAACGC
CAATAGGGACTTTCCATTGACGTCAATGGGTGGAGTATTTACGGTAAACTGCCCACTTGGCAGTACATCA
AGTGTATCATATGCCAAGTACGCCCCCTATTGACGTCAATGACGGTAAATGGCCCGCCTGGCATTATGCC
CAGTACATGACCTTATGGGACTTTCCTACTTGGCAGTACATCTACGTATTAGTCATCGCTATTACCATGG
TCGAGGTGAGCCCCACGTTCTGCTTCACTCTCCCCATCTCCCCCCCCTCCCCACCCCCAATTTTGTATTT
ATTTATTTTTTAATTATTTTGTGCAGCGATGGGGGCGGGGGGGGGGGGGGNSGCGCGCCRGGGGGGGGGG
GGGGGGGSGGGGGGGGGGGSGGGGSGRGGSGGRGRGGKGCGGCGGCAGCCAATCAGAGCGGCGCGCTCCG
AAAGTTTCCTTTTATGGCGAGGCGGCGGCGGCGGCGGCCCTATAAAAAGCGAAGCGCGCGGCGGGCGGGA
GTCGCTGCGCGCTGCCTTCGCCCCGTGCCCCGCTCCGCCGCCGCCTCGCGCCGCCCGCCCCGGCTCTGAC
TGACCGCGTTACTCCCACAGGTGAGCGGGCGGGACGGCCCTTCTCCTCCGGGCTGTAATTAGCGCTTGGT
TTAATGACGGCTTGTTTCTTTTCTGTGGCTGCGTGAAAGCCTTGAGGGGCTCCGGGAGGGCCCTTTGTGC
GGGGGGAGCGGCTCGGGGGGTGCGTGCGTGTGTGTGTGCGTGGGGAGCGCCGCGTGCGGCTCCGCGCTGC
CCGGCGGCTGTGAGCGCTGCGGGCGCGGCGCGGGGCTTTGTGCGCTCCGCAGTGTGCGCGAGGGGAGCGC
GGCCGGGGGCGGTGCCCCGCGGTGCGGGGGGGGCTGCGAGGGGAACAAAGGCTGCGTGCGGGGTGTGTGC
GTGGGGGGGTGAGCAGGGGGTGTGGGCGCGTCGGTCGGGCTGCAACCCCCCCTGCACCCCCCTCCCCGAG
TTGCTGAGCACGGCCCGGCTTCGGGTGCGGGGCTCCGTACGGGGCGTGGCGCGGGGCTCGCCGTGCCGGG
CGGGGGGTGGCGGCAGGTGGGGGTGCCGGGCGGGGCGGGGCCGCCKCGGGCCGGGGRGGGCTCGGGGGRG
GGGCGCGGCGGCCCCCGGAGCGCCGGCGGCTGTCGAGGCGCGGCGAGCCGCAGCCATTGCCTTTTATGGT
AATCGTGCGAGAGGGCGCAGGGACTTCCTTTGTCCCAAATCTGTGCGGAGCCGAAATCTGGGAGGCGCCG
CCGCACCCCCTCTAGCGGGCGCGGGGCGAAGCGGTGCGGCGCCGGCAGGAAGGAAATGGGCGGGGAGGGC
CTTCGTGCGTCGCCGCGCCGCCGTCCCCTTCTCCCTCTCCAGCCTCGGGGCTGTCCGCGGGGGGACGGCT
GCCTTCGGGGGGGACGGGGCAGGGCGGGGTTCGGCTTCTGGCGTGTGACCGGCGGCTCTAGAGCCTCTGC
TAACCATGTTCATGCCTTCTTCTTTTTCCTACAGCTCCTGGGCAACGTGCTGGTTATTGTGCTGTCTCAT
CATTTTGGCAAAGAATTCGGTACCGCGGGCCCGGGATTACAATGCTCGAAGTCAAGGAAGCATCACCAAC
CAGCATCCAGATCAGCTGGGGCAAGTACAAGGTCATGGTTCGCTACTACCGCATCACCTACGGTGAAACT
GGTGGCAATAGCCCTGTCCAGGAATTCACCGTGCCTGGCAGCAAGTCCACTGCTACCATCAGCAGCCTGA
AACCTGGTGTCGACTATACCATCACGGTGTACGCCGTCACGATCGACCACTGGAACTACCAGGACCCGAT
CCCGATCTCCATCAACTACCGCACCGGATCCGATTACAAGGATGACGACGATAAGGGTAGCGGCTCCAGT
AGATCTGGGGTGAGCAAGGGCGAGGAGCTGTTCACCGGGGTGGTGCCCATCCTGGTCGAGCTGGACGGCG
ACGTAAACGGCCACAAGTTCAGCGTGTCCGGCGAGGGCGAGGGCGATGCCACCTACGGCAAGCTGACCCT
GAAGTTCATCTGCACCACCGGCAAGCTGCCCGTGCCCTGGCCCACCCTCGTGACCAGCCTGGGCTACGGC
CTGCAGTGCTTCGCCCGCTACCCCGACCACATGAAGCAGCACGACTTCTTCAAGTCCGCCATGCCCGAAG
GCTACGTCCAGGAGCGCACCATCTTCTTCAAGGACGACGGCAACTACAAGACCCGCGCCGAGGTGAAGTT
CGAGGGCGACACCCTGGTGAACCGCATCGAGCTGAAGGGCATCGACTTCAAGGAGGACGGCAACATCCTG
GGGCACAAGCTGGAGTACAACTACAACAGCCACAACGTCTATATCACCGCCGACAAGCAGAAGAACGGCA
TCAAGGCCAACTTCAAGATCCGCCACAACATCGAGGACGGCGGCGTGCAGCTCGCCGACCACTACCAGCA
GAACACCCCCATCGGCGACGGCCCCGTGCTGCTGCCCGACAACCACTACCTGAGCTACCAGTCCAAGCTG
AGCAAAGACCCCAACGAGAAGCGCGATCACATGGTCCTGCTGGAGTTCGTGACCGCCGCCGGGATCACTC
TCGGCATGGACGAGCTGTACTCTAGGGGAGCTGGCGCTGGAGCGGGTGCAGGGGCTGGCTCTAGATTCCA
GTGCCGGATCTGCATGCGGAACTTCAGCGACCGGTCCAACCTGAGCAGGCACATCAGAACCCACACCGGA
GAAAAGCCCTTCGCCTGCGACATTTGCGGCCGGAAGTTCGCCATCAGCAGCAACCTGAACAGCCACACCA
AGATCCACACTGGCAGCCAGAAACCTTTCCAGTGCAGAATTTGTATGAGAAACTTTAGCAGAAGCGACAA
CCTGGCCAGACACATCCGGACACATACTGGTGAAAAACCTTTTGCCTGTGATATCTGTGGCAGAAAGTTT
GCCACCTCCGGCAATCTGACCCGGCACACAAAGATTCACCTGCGGGGCAGCCAGCTATCGATTGTCGACG
CTCCTGAACAACGTGAAGGTGCTTCTCAAGTTTCTGTTTCTGTTACTTTTGAAGATGTTGCTGTTCTTTT
TACTCGTGATGAATGGAAAAAACTTGATCTTTCTCAACGTTCTCTTTATCGTGAAGTTATGCTTGAAAAT
TATTCTAATCTTGCTTCTATGGCTTAAACGCGTTGTACAAGTAAAGCGGCCCCGGACTCGAGGCCGCAGG
TAAGTATCAAGGTTACAAGACAGGTTTAAGGAGACCAATAGAAACTGGGCTTGTCGAGACAGAGAAGACT
CTTGCGTTTCTGATAGGCACCTATTGGTCTTACTGACATCCACTTTGCCTTTCTCTCCACAGGTGTCGAC
AATCAACCTCTGGATTACAAAATTTGTGAAAGATTGACTGGTATTCTTAACTATGTTGCTCCTTTTACGC
TATGTGGATACGCTGCTTTAATGCCTTTGTATCATGCTATTGCTTCCCGTATGGCTTTCATTTTCTCCTC
CTTGTATAAATCCTGGTTGCTGTCTCTTTATGAGGAGTTGTGGCCCGTTGTCAGGCAACGTGGCGTGGTG
TGCACTGTGTTTGCTGACGCAACCCCCACTGGTTGGGGCATTGCCACCACCTGTCAGCTCCTTTCCGGGA
CTTTCGCTTTCCCCCTCCCTATTGCCACGGCGGAACTCATCGCCGCCTGCCTTGCCCGCTGCTGGACAGG
GGCTCGGCTGTTGGGCACTGACAATTCCGTGGTGTTGTCGGGGAAGCTGACGTCCTTTCCATGGCTGCTC
GCCTGTGTTGCCACCTGGATTCTGCGCGGGACGTCCTTCTGCTACGTCCCTTCGGCCCTCAATCCAGCGG
ACCTTCCTTCCCGCGGCCTGCTGCCGGCTCTGCGGCCTCTTCCGCGTCTTCGCCTTCGCCCTCAGACGAG
TCGGATCTCCCTTTGGGCCGCCTCCCCGCCTGGAATTCGAGCTCGGTACGATCAGCCTCGACTGTGCCTT
CTAGTTGCCAGCCATCTGTTGTTTGCCCCTCCCCCGTGCCTTCCTTGACCCTGGAAGGTGCCACTCCCAC
TGTCCTTTCCTAATAAAATGAGGAAATTGCATCGCATTGTCTGAGTAGGTGTCATTCTATTCTGGGGGGT
GGGGTGGGGCAGGACAGCAAGGGGGAGGATTGGGAAGACAATAGCCCAGCTTTTGTTCCCTTTAGTGAGG
GTTAATTGCGCGCTTGGCGTAATCATGGTCATAGCTGTTTCCTGTGTGAAATTGTTATCCGCTAATTCAC
TCCTCAGGTGCAGGCTGCCTATCAGAAGGTGGTGGCTGGTGTGGCCAATGCCCTGGCTCACAAATACCAC
TGAGATCGATCTTTTTCCCTCTGCCAAAAATTATGGGGACATCATGAAGCCCCTTGAGCATCTGACTTCT
GGCTAATAAAGGAAATTTATTTTCATTGCAATAGTGTGTTGGAATTTTTTGTGTCTCTCACTCGGAAGGA
CATATGGGAGGGCAAATCATTTAAAACATCAGAATGAGTATTTGGTTTAGAGTTTGGCAACATATGCCCA
TATGCTGGCTGCCATGAACAAAGGTTGGCTATAAAGAGGTCATCAGTATATGAAACAGCCCCCTGCTGTC
CATTCCTTATTCCATAGAAAAGCCTTGACTTGAGGTTAGATTTTTTTTATATTTTGTTTTGTGTTATTTT
TTTCTTTAACATCCCTAAAATTTTCCTTACATGTTTTACTAGCCAGATTTTTCCTCCTCTCCTGACTACT
CCCAGTCATAGCTGTCCCTCTTCTCTTATGGAGATCCCTCGACCTGCAGCCCAAGCTTGGCGTAATCATG
GTCATAGCTGTTTCCTGTGTGAAATTGTTATCCGCTCACAATTCCACACAACATACGAGCCGGAAGCATA
AAGTGTAAAGCCTGGGGTGCCTAATGAGTGAGCTAACTCACATTAATTGCGTTGCGCTCACTGCCCGCTT
TCCAGTCGGGAAACCTGTCGTGCCAGCGGATCCGCATCTCAATTAGTCAGCAACCATAGTCCCGCCCCTA
ACTCCGCCCATCCCGCCCCTAACTCCGCCCAGTTCCGCCCATTCTCCGCCCCATGGCTGACTAATTTTTT
TTATTTATGCAGAGGCCGAGGCCGCCTCGGCCTCTGAGCTATTCCAGAAGTAGTGAGGAGGCTTTTTTGG
AGGCCTAGGCTTTTGCAAAAAGCTAACTTGTTTATTGCAGCTTATAATGGTTACAAATAAAGCAATAGCA
TCACAAATTTCACAAATAAAGCATTTTTTTCACTGCATTCTAGTTGTGGTTTGTCCAAACTCATCAATGT
ATCTTATCATGTCTGGATCCGCTGCATTAATGAATCGGCCAACGCGCGGGGAGAGGCGGTTTGCGTATTG
GGCGCTCTTCCGCTTCCTCGCTCACTGACTCGCTGCGCTCGGTCGTTCGGCTGCGGCGAGCGGTATCAGC
TCACTCAAAGGCGGTAATACGGTTATCCACAGAATCAGGGGATAACGCAGGAAAGAACATGTGAGCAAAA
GGCCAGCAAAAGGCCAGGAACCGTAAAAAGGCCGCGTTGCTGGCGTTTTTCCATAGGCTCCGCCCCCCTG
ACGAGCATCACAAAAATCGACGCTCAAGTCAGAGGTGGCGAAACCCGACAGGACTATAAAGATACCAGGC
GTTTCCCCCTGGAAGCTCCCTCGTGCGCTCTCCTGTTCCGACCCTGCCGCTTACCGGATACCTGTCCGCC
TTTCTCCCTTCGGGAAGCGTGGCGCTTTCTCATAGCTCACGCTGTAGGTATCTCAGTTCGGTGTAGGTCG
TTCGCTCCAAGCTGGGCTGTGTGCACGAACCCCCCGTTCAGCCCGACCGCTGCGCCTTATCCGGTAACTA
TCGTCTTGAGTCCAACCCGGTAAGACACGACTTATCGCCACTGGCAGCAGCCACTGGTAACAGGATTAGC
AGAGCGAGGTATGTAGGCGGTGCTACAGAGTTCTTGAAGTGGTGGCCTAACTACGGCTACACTAGAAGAA
CAGTATTTGGTATCTGCGCTCTGCTGAAGCCAGTTACCTTCGGAAAAAGAGTTGGTAGCTCTTGATCCGG
CAAACAAACCACCGCTGGTAGCGGTGGTTTTTTTGTTTGCAAGCAGCAGATTACGCGCAGAAAAAAAGGA
TCTCAAGAAGATCCTTTGATCTTTTCTACGGGGTCTGACGCTCAGTGGAACGAAAACTCACGTTAAGGGA
TTTTGGTCATGAGATTATCAAAAAGGATCTTCACCTAGATCCTTTTAAATTAAAAATGAAGTTTTAAATC
AATCTAAAGTATATATGAGTAAACTTGGTCTGACAGTTACCAATGCTTAATCAGTGAGGCACCTATCTCA
GCGATCTGTCTATTTCGTTCATCCATAGTTGCCTGACTCCCCGTCGTGTAGATAACTACGATACGGGAGG
GCTTACCATCTGGCCCCAGTGCTGCAATGATACCGCGAGACCCACGCTCACCGGCTCCAGATTTATCAGC
AATAAACCAGCCAGCCGGAAGGGCCGAGCGCAGAAGTGGTCCTGCAACTTTATCCGCCTCCATCCAGTCT
ATTAATTGTTGCCGGGAAGCTAGAGTAAGTAGTTCGCCAGTTAATAGTTTGCGCAACGTTGTTGCCATTG
CTACAGGCATCGTGGTGTCACGCTCGTCGTTTGGTATGGCTTCATTCAGCTCCGGTTCCCAACGATCAAG
GCGAGTTACATGATCCCCCATGTTGTGCAAAAAAGCGGTTAGCTCCTTCGGTCCTCCGATCGTTGTCAGA
AGTAAGTTGGCCGCAGTGTTATCACTCATGGTTATGGCAGCACTGCATAATTCTCTTACTGTCATGCCAT
CCGTAAGATGCTTTTCTGTGACTGGTGAGTACTCAACCAAGTCATTCTGAGAATAGTGTATGCGGCGACC
GAGTTGCTCTTGCCCGGCGTCAATACGGGATAATACCGCGCCACATAGCAGAACTTTAAAAGTGCTCATC
ATTGGAAAACGTTCTTCGGGGCGAAAACTCTCAAGGATCTTACCGCTGTTGAGATCCAGTTCGATGTAAC
CCACTCGTGCACCCAACTGATCTTCAGCATCTTTTACTTTCACCAGCGTTTCTGGGTGAGCAAAAACAGG
AAGGCAAAATGCCGCAAAAAAGGGAATAAGGGCGACACGGAAATGTTGAATACTCATACTCTTCCTTTTT
CAATATTATTGAAGCATTTATCAGGGTTATTGTCTCATGAGCGGATACATATTTGAATGTATTTAGAAAA
ATAAACAAATAGGGGTTCCGCGCACATTTCCCCGAAAAGTGCCACCTG
Features (pLannotate 1.2.2; 28 found; start..end, strand, type, name):
      5..23      +  enhancer       CMV enhancer (fragment): human cytomegalovirus immediate early enhancer
     40..419     +  enhancer       CMV enhancer: human cytomegalovirus immediate early enhancer
    698..1714    +  intron         chimeric intron: chimera between introns from chicken β-actin and rabbit β-globin
   1712..1768    +  CDS            HBB (fragment): HBB_LEPEU - Experimental evidence at protein level: Swiss-Prot protein existence level 1. Involved in oxygen transport from the lung to the various peripheral tissues. From Lepus europaeus (European hare).
   1768..1787    +  misc_feature   MCS (fragment): multiple cloning site
   1789..2001    +  CDS            FINC_PLEWA (fragment): Experimental evidence at transcript level: Swiss-Prot protein existence level 2. Fibronectins bind cell surfaces and various compounds including collagen, fibrin, heparin, DNA, and actin. Fibronectins are involved in cell adhesion, cell motility, opsonization, wound healing, and maintenance of cell shape. May be involved in osteoblast compaction (By similarity). From Pleurodeles waltl (Iberian ribbed newt).
   2062..2086    +  CDS            3xFLAG (fragment): three tandem FLAG® epitope tags
   2109..2820    +  CDS            mGold (fragment): photostable derivative of mVenus (Lee et al., 2020) mammalian codon-optimized
   2866..3207    +  CDS            CCR5TC: zinc-finger domain from the CCR5-224 (+) zinc-finger nuclease that recognizes the left half-site target sequence in the human CCR5 gene (Perez et al., 2008; Gross et al., 2013)
   3265..3381    +  CDS            ZNF720 (fragment): ZN720_HUMAN - Experimental evidence at protein level: Swiss-Prot protein existence level 1. From Homo sapiens (Human).
   3430..3562    +  intron         chimeric intron: chimera between introns from human β-globin and immunoglobulin heavy chain genes
   3571..4159    +  misc_feature   WPRE: woodchuck hepatitis virus posttranscriptional regulatory element
   4163..4179    +  misc_feature   MCS (fragment): pUC18/19 multiple cloning site
   4192..4303    +  polyA_signal   bGH poly(A) signal: bovine growth hormone polyadenylation signal
   4399..4417    -  promoter       T3 promoter: promoter for bacteriophage T3 RNA polymerase
   4476..4550    +  CDS            HBB (fragment): HBB_PONPY - Experimental evidence at transcript level: Swiss-Prot protein existence level 2. Involved in oxygen transport from the lung to the various peripheral tissues. From Pongo pygmaeus (Bornean orangutan).
   4625..4680    +  polyA_signal   β-globin poly(A) signal: rabbit β-globin polyadenylation signal (Gil and Proudfoot, 1987)
   5065..5081    -  protein_bind   lac operator: The lac repressor binds to the lac operator to inhibit transcription in E. coli. This inhibition can be relieved by adding lactose or isopropyl-β-D-thiogalactopyranoside (IPTG). lac repressor encoded by lacI
   5089..5119    -  promoter       lac promoter: promoter for the E. coli lac operon
   5134..5155    -  protein_bind   CAP binding site: CAP binding activates transcription in the presence of cAMP. E. coli catabolite activator protein
   5168..5207    -  CDS            lacI (fragment): lac repressor; lacI; The lac repressor binds to the lac operator to inhibit transcription in E. coli. This inhibition can be relieved by adding lactose or isopropyl-β-D-thiogalactopyranoside (IPTG).
   5214..5236    +  promoter       SV40 promoter (fragment): SV40 enhancer and early promoter
   5260..5395    +  rep_origin     SV40 ori: SV40 origin of replication
   5415..5549    +  polyA_signal   SV40 poly(A) signal: SV40 polyadenylation signal
   5551..5605    -  CDS            lacI (fragment): lac repressor; lacI; The lac repressor binds to the lac operator to inhibit transcription in E. coli. This inhibition can be relieved by adding lactose or isopropyl-β-D-thiogalactopyranoside (IPTG).
   5788..6376    -  rep_origin     ori: high-copy-number ColE1/pMB1/pBR322/pUC origin of replication
   6547..7407    -  CDS            AmpR: β-lactamase; bla; confers resistance to ampicillin, carbenicillin, and related antibiotics
   7408..7512    -  promoter       AmpR promoter: bla
