[The description below was written by a language model from this plasmid's Addgene catalogue record and pLannotate feature annotations shown in this document.]
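Description:
pCAG-GPHN-FingR-mGold-CCR5TC is a 7.5 kb mammalian expression plasmid on the pCAG backbone, designed to label inhibitory postsynaptic sites in living cells. It is maintained in E. coli as a high-copy plasmid through a ColE1/pUC-type origin and selected with ampicillin via the β-lactamase gene. No mammalian selection marker is annotated, although an SV40 origin and an SV40 poly(A) signal are present in the backbone.

Expression is driven by the CAG arrangement: the CMV immediate-early enhancer with an actin promoter, followed by the chicken β-actin/rabbit β-globin chimeric intron. The synthetic open reading frame begins with a fibronectin-derived segment, which corresponds to the FingR. This is an intrabody built on a fibronectin type III scaffold, here directed against gephyrin (GPHN), the scaffolding protein of inhibitory synapses. A short FLAG-like fragment is annotated next, followed by mGold, a photostable yellow fluorescent protein derived from mVenus. After that comes the CCR5TC zinc-finger DNA-binding domain and a fragment matching a human zinc-finger protein, which may represent a KRAB-type repressor domain, though the record does not name it. In published FingR designs, these last elements form a transcriptional feedback loop. Probe that is not bound to its target enters the nucleus and represses its own expression, which keeps background fluorescence low. No zinc-finger binding site is annotated here, so the record does not confirm that this circuit is complete.

Downstream, a second chimeric intron, a WPRE and the bGH poly(A) signal support transcript processing and stability, and the backbone's rabbit β-globin poly(A) signal lies further on. The stated use is visualisation of inhibitory postsynapses, with mGold's brightness and photostability suiting extended imaging.
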