Addgene plasmid #231784: pCAG-GPHN-FingR-mGold-CCR5TC
Purpose: Visualization of inhibitory post-synapse using GPHN-FingR-mGold
Depositing lab: Francois St-Pierre. Depositing organization: Baylor College of Medicine. Publication: Bright and photostable yellow fluorescent proteins for extended imaging. Lee J, Lai S, Yang S, Zhao S, Blanco FA, Lyons AC, Merino-Urteaga R, Ahrens JF, Nguyen NA, Liu H, Liu Z, Lambert GG, Shaner NC, Chen L, Tolias KF, Zhang J, Ha T, St-Pierre F. Nat Commun. 2025 Apr 4;16(1):3241. doi: 10.1038/s41467-025-58223-5. PubMed 40185748.
Backbone
  Vector backbone: pCAG
  Vector type: Mammalian Expression
Growth in bacteria
  Bacterial resistance: Ampicillin, 100 μg/mL
  Growth temperature: 37°C
  Growth strain: DH5alpha
  Copy number: High Copy
Gene/Insert
  Gene/Insert name: GPHN-FingR-mGold-CCR5TC
  Species: Synthetic
  Promoter: Actin promoter with CMV enhancer
  Cloning method: Unknown
Terms and licenses: Academic/Nonprofit Terms; Industry Terms: Not Available to Industry
How to cite: pCAG-GPHN-FingR-mGold-CCR5TC was a gift from Francois St-Pierre (Addgene plasmid # 231784 ; http://n2t.net/addgene:231784 ; RRID:Addgene_231784)
